Addgene plasmid #225110: pCAGGS-V5-Scip
Purpose: Scip expression in Chick
Depositing lab: Polyxeni Philippidou. Depositing organization: Case Western Reserve University. Publication: Multimodal Hox5 activity generates motor neuron diversity. Kc R, Lopez de Boer R, Lin M, Vagnozzi AN, Jeannotte L, Philippidou P. Commun Biol. 2024 Sep 17;7(1):1166. doi: 10.1038/s42003-024-06835-w. PubMed 39289460.
Backbone
  Vector backbone: pCAGGS3.1
  Vector type: Avian Expression
Growth in bacteria
  Bacterial resistance: Ampicillin, 100 μg/mL
  Growth temperature: 37°C
  Growth strain: DH5alpha
  Copy number: High Copy
Gene/Insert
  Gene/Insert name: Scip (alt names: Pou3f1; Oct6)
  Species: M. musculus (mouse)
  Mutation: WT
  Entrez Gene: Pou3f1 (a.k.a. Oct-6, Oct6, Otf-6, Otf6, Scip, Test1, Tst-1, Tst1)
  Cloning method: Restriction Enzyme; 5′ cloning site Unknown (unknown if destroyed); 3′ cloning site Unknown (unknown if destroyed)
  Sequencing primers: 5′ Unknown
Terms and licenses: Academic/Nonprofit Terms; Industry Terms: Not Available to Industry
Depositor comments: Please visit https://doi.org/10.1101/2024.02.08.579338 for bioRxiv preprint.
How to cite: pCAGGS-V5-Scip was a gift from Polyxeni Philippidou (Addgene plasmid # 225110 ; http://n2t.net/addgene:225110 ; RRID:Addgene_225110)
