[The description below was written by a language model from this plasmid's Addgene catalogue record.]
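Description:
pCAGGS-V5-Scip is an avian expression plasmid built on the pCAGGS3.1 backbone and intended for expressing the mouse transcription factor Scip in chick. It is maintained in E. coli as a high-copy plasmid under ampicillin selection. No feature table accompanies the record, so the origin of replication, polyadenylation signal and other backbone elements are not listed. The pCAGGS family is generally defined by the CAG promoter, a composite of the CMV immediate-early enhancer and the chicken β-actin promoter with an associated intron. This promoter gives strong, ubiquitous expression in vertebrate cells and is a standard choice for chick embryo work. Its presence here is inferred from the backbone name rather than stated in the record.

The insert is wild-type mouse Scip, also known as Pou3f1 or Oct6, a POU-domain transcription factor. The plasmid name indicates a V5 epitope tag, which would allow the exogenous protein to be detected with anti-V5 antibodies and distinguished from endogenous chick protein. However, the record has no tag field, so the position of the tag (N- or C-terminal) is not confirmed, although the order of the name suggests it lies upstream of the coding sequence. The insert was introduced by restriction enzyme cloning, but the sites used are recorded as unknown.

The stated purpose is Scip expression in chick, and the associated publication concerns Hox5 activity in generating motor neuron diversity. This suggests use in misexpression experiments examining motor neuron identity, although the record does not give the delivery method or experimental design.
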