>Addgene plasmid #225110 | pCAGGS-V5-Scip | depositor partial sequence | sequence record 441034 | Insert sequence
ATTTTGGCAAAGAATTCGCCACCATGGGTAAGCCTATCCCTAACCCTCTCCTCGGTCTCGATTCTACGGC
CACCACCGCGCAGTATCTGCCGCGGGGCCCCGGCGGCGGAGCTGGGGGCACAGGGCCGCTCATGCATCCC
GATGCCGCCGCGGCGGCGGCAGCGGCGGCGGCGGCCGAGCGGCTGCACGCGGGGGCCGCGTACCGCGAAG
TGCAGAAGCTGATGCACCACGAGTGGCTGGGCGCGGGCGCGGGCCACCCCGTGGGCCTAGCGCACCCTCA
ATGGCTACCCACGGGAGGAGGCGGCGGCGGCGACTGGGCGGGCGGCCCGCACCTGGAACACGGCAAGGCA
GGCGGTGGCGGTACCGGCCGAGCTGACGACGGCGGCGGTGGCGGCGGTTTCCACGCCCGCCTGGTGCACC
AAGGGGCGGCCCACGCGGGCGCGGCATGGGCACAAGGCGGCACAGCGCACCACTTGGGCCCCGCCATGTC
GCCGTCGCCCGGGGCCGGCGGGGGTCACCAGCCCCAGCCGCTCGGGCTGTACGCTCAGGCGGCCTACCCC
GGTGGCGGCGGCGGCGGCCTGGCCGGGATGCTGGCGGCGGGAGGCGGCGGCGCGGGACCCGGCCTGCACC
ACGCACTGCACGAGGACGGCCACGAGGCACAGCTGGAGCCGTCGCCACCACCGCACCTGGGCGCACACGG
ACACGCACACGGACATGCACACGCGGGCGGCCTGCACGCGGCGGCGGCGCACCTGCACCCGGGCGCGGGC
GGTGGTGGCTCGTCGGTGGGCGAGCACTCGGACGAGGATGCTCCCAGCTCCGACGACCTGGAGCAGTTCG
CCAAGCAGTTCAAGCAACGACGCATCAAGCTGGGCTTCACCCAGGCCGACGTGGGACTGGCGCTGGGCAC
CCTCTACGGTAACGTGTTCTCGCAGACCACCATCTGCCGTTTCGAGGCCCTGCAGCTGAGCTTCAAGAAC
ATGTGCAAGCTCAAGCCGCTGCTCAACAAGTGGCTGGAGGAGACCGACTCGTCCAGCGGCAGCCCCACCA
ACCTGGACAAGATCGCGGCGCAGGGCCGCAAGCGCAAGAAGCGCACGTCCATCGAGGTGGGTGTCAAAGG
CGCGCTCGAGAGCCACTTTCTCAAGTGTCCCAAGCCGTCTGCGCACGAGATCACCGGCCTGGCCGACAGC
CTGCAACTGGAGAAGGAGGTGGTGCGTGTCTGGTTCTGCAACCGGCGGCAGAAGGAGAAGCGCATGACCC
CCGCGGCCGGCGCGGGCCACCCGCCCATGGACGACGTTTATGCGCCTGGGGAGCTGGGGCCTGGCGGGGG
CAGCGCGTCGCCACCTTCTGCGCCCCCGCCACCCCCGCCGGCCGCGCTGCACCACCACCACCACCACACA
CTGCCCGGCTCTGTGCAGTGAGCGGCCGCACTCC
